>Addgene plasmid #36338 | pSMP-Ehmt1_4 | depositor partial sequence | sequence record 45494 | hairpin
TGCTGTTGACAGTGAGCGAGGGATTCAGATGTCACCTTAATAGTGAAGCCACAGATGTATTAAGGTGACA
TCTGAATCCCGTGCCTACTGCCTCGGA
