>Addgene plasmid #36338 | pSMP-Ehmt1_4 | addgene partial sequence | sequence record 46560 | pSMP-F (5' TACATCGTGACCTGGGAAG 3')
CAGCCCTTTGTCACCCTAAGCCTCCGCCTCCTCTTCCTCCATCCGCCCCGTCTCTCCCCCTTGAACCTCC
TCGTTCGACCCCGCCTCGATCCTCCCTTTATCCAGCCCTCACTCCTTCTCTAGGCGCCGGAATTAGATCT
CTCGACTAGGGATAACAGGGTAATTGTTTGAATGAGGCTTCAGTACTTTACAGAATCGTTGCCTGCACAT
CTTGGAAACACTTGCTGGGATTACTTCTTCAGGTTAACCCAACAGAAGGCTCGAGAAGGTATATTGCTGT
TGACAGTGAGCGAGGGATTCAGATGTCACCTTAATAGTGAAGCCACAGATGTATTAAGGTGACATCTGAA
TCCCGTGCCTACTGCCTCGGAATTCAAGGGGCTACTTTAGGAGCAATTATCTTGTTTACTAAAACTGAAT
ACCTTGCTATCTCTTTGATACATTTTTACAAAGCTGAATTAAAATGGTATAAATTAAATCACTTTTTTCA
ATTGGAAGACTAATGCGTTTAAACACGCGGCGACGCGTTCTACCGGGTAGGGGAGGCGCTTTTCCCAAGG
CAGTCTGGAGCATGCGCTTTAGCAGCCCCGCTGGGCACTTGGCGCTACACAAGTGGCCTCTGGCCTCGCA
CACATTCCACATCCACCGGTAGGCGCCAACCGGCTCCGTTCTTTGGTGGCCCCTTCGCGCCACCTTCTAC
TCCTCCCCTAGTCAGGAAGTTCCCCCCCGCCCCGCAGCTCGCGTCGTGCAGGACGTGACAAATGGAAGTA
GCACGTCTCACTAGTCTCGTGCAGATGGACAGCACCGCTGAGCAATGGAAGCGGGTA
