[The description below was written by a language model from this plasmid's Addgene catalogue record.]
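Description:
pSMP-Ehmt1_4 is a retroviral RNAi plasmid built on the pSMP backbone (about 6.7 kb without insert), classed in the record as a mammalian expression, retroviral and RNAi vector. It is propagated in bacteria as a high-copy plasmid under ampicillin selection. The record specifies a recombination-deficient strain, as is commonly done for retroviral plasmids whose repeated long terminal repeat sequences can be unstable. After delivery into mammalian cells, cells carrying the vector can be selected with puromycin.

The payload is a short hairpin RNA directed against human EHMT1, also known as GLP or KMT1D, a euchromatic histone-lysine methyltransferase. The hairpin cassette was cloned by restriction digestion between XhoI and EcoRI sites, both of which remain intact, so the insert can be excised or exchanged. The "_4" suffix suggests it is one of several hairpins against the same gene, although the record does not say so explicitly. No feature table is provided, and the catalogue fields do not state which promoter drives the hairpin or the puromycin marker, nor the details of the viral elements or the bacterial origin of replication.

The associated publication examines chromatin-modifying enzymes as modulators of reprogramming. This indicates that the construct was used to produce retrovirus for stable knockdown of EHMT1 in human cells, to test how loss of this enzyme affects reprogramming. More generally, it is suited to loss-of-function studies of EHMT1 in cells that can be transduced with retrovirus and selected with puromycin.
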