Addgene plasmid #36338: pSMP-Ehmt1_4
Depositing lab: George Daley. Depositing organization: Boston Children's Hospital. Publication: Chromatin-modifying enzymes as modulators of reprogramming. Onder TT, Kara N, Cherry A, Sinha AU, Zhu N, Bernt KM, Cahan P, Marcarci BO, Unternaehrer J, Gupta PB, Lander ES, Armstrong SA, Daley GQ. Nature. 2012 Mar 4;483(7391):598-602. doi: 10.1038/nature10953. PubMed 22388813.
Backbone
  Vector backbone: pSMP
  Backbone manufacturer: Steve Elledge
  Backbone size w/o insert (bp): 6699
  Vector type: Mammalian Expression, Retroviral, RNAi
  Selectable markers: Puromycin
Growth in bacteria
  Bacterial resistance: Ampicillin, 100 μg/mL
  Growth temperature: 30°C
  Growth strain: Stbl3
  Copy number: High Copy
Gene/Insert
  Gene/Insert name: Ehmt1
  gRNA/shRNA sequence: GGATTCAGATGTCACCTTA
  Species: H. sapiens (human)
  Entrez Gene: EHMT1 (a.k.a. EHMT1-IT1, EUHMTASE1, Eu-HMTase1, FP13812, GLP, GLP1, KLEFS1, KMT1D)
  Cloning method: Restriction Enzyme; 5′ cloning site XhoI (not destroyed); 3′ cloning site EcoRI (not destroyed)
  Sequencing primers: 5′ pSMP-F
Terms and licenses: Academic/Nonprofit Terms; Industry Terms: Not Available to Industry
How to cite: pSMP-Ehmt1_4 was a gift from George Daley (Addgene plasmid # 36338 ; http://n2t.net/addgene:36338 ; RRID:Addgene_36338)
